Addgene plasmid #99746: pcDNA4 h-Stx3 resistant to shRNA #304-2xMyc/His
Purpose: Expresses human Stx3 with a C-term myc-myc-his that is resistant to shRNA #304 from Sigma Aldrich.
Depositing lab: Thomas Weimbs. Depositing organization: University of California, Santa Barbara. Publication: Monoubiquitination of syntaxin 3 leads to retrieval from the basolateral plasma membrane and facilitates cargo recruitment to exosomes. Giovannone AJ, Reales E, Bhattaram P, Fraile-Ramos A, Weimbs T. Mol Biol Cell. 2017 Oct 15;28(21):2843-2853. doi: 10.1091/mbc.E17-07-0461. Epub 2017 Aug 16. PubMed 28814500.
Backbone
  Vector backbone: pcDNA4
  Backbone manufacturer: Thermo Fisher
  Backbone size w/o insert (bp): 5075
  Total vector size (bp): 5909
  Vector type: Mammalian Expression
  Selectable markers: Zeocin
Growth in bacteria
  Bacterial resistance: Ampicillin, 100 μg/mL
  Growth temperature: 37°C
  Growth strain: DH5alpha
  Copy number: Unknown
Gene/Insert
  Gene/Insert name: Stx3 (alt names: Stx3A; Stx3 isoform 1)
  Species: H. sapiens (human)
  Insert size (bp): 834
  Mutation: Made six (6) silent mutations to confer resistance to shRNA #304.
  GenBank ID: NM_004177.4
  Entrez Gene: STX3 (a.k.a. DIAR12, MVID2, RDMVID, STX3A)
  Promoter: CMV/TO
  Tag / fusion protein: myc-myc-his (C terminal on backbone)
  Cloning method: Unknown
  Sequencing primers: 5′ acgcaaatgggcggtaggcgtg; 3′ tagaaggcacagtcgaggctg
Terms and licenses: Academic/Nonprofit Terms; Industry Terms: Not Available to Industry
How to cite: pcDNA4 h-Stx3 resistant to shRNA #304-2xMyc/His was a gift from Thomas Weimbs (Addgene plasmid # 99746 ; http://n2t.net/addgene:99746 ; RRID:Addgene_99746)
