[The description below was written by a language model from this plasmid's Addgene catalogue record and pLannotate feature annotations shown in this document.]
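Description:
pcDNA4 h-Stx3 resistant to shRNA #304-2xMyc/His is a mammalian expression plasmid built on the Thermo Fisher pcDNA4 backbone. It carries the human syntaxin 3 coding sequence (STX3, isoform 1/Stx3A) fused at its C terminus to a backbone-encoded myc-myc-His tag. Expression is driven by the CMV/TO promoter. The feature table shows the CMV immediate early enhancer and promoter followed by short tet operator-like fragments, consistent with a tetracycline-operator-controlled CMV promoter. Such a promoter is constitutive in ordinary cells and becomes tetracycline-regulated in cells that express the Tet repressor. The transcript ends at the bovine growth hormone polyadenylation signal. The tags were not annotated separately, but would sit in the interval between the STX3 CDS and this signal.

Six silent mutations were introduced into the insert so that the mRNA escapes targeting by a commercial shRNA (#304) while still encoding the wild-type protein. This makes the construct suitable for knockdown-rescue experiments, in which endogenous syntaxin 3 is depleted and replaced by the tagged, resistant version. The myc epitopes allow detection and the His tag allows affinity capture. The associated work concerns syntaxin 3 monoubiquitination, membrane trafficking and exosome cargo recruitment.

For stable selection in mammalian cells, an SV40 promoter drives the Sh ble Zeocin resistance gene, which is followed by an SV40 poly(A) signal. An upstream EM7 promoter also permits its expression in bacteria. Propagation in E. coli relies on a high-copy ColE1/pUC-type origin and ampicillin resistance, and an f1 origin is also present. The sequenced record is 6,032 nt, slightly larger than the catalogued total of 5,909 bp, and the annotated STX3 CDS (867 bp) is likewise somewhat longer than the listed 834 bp insert.
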