Features (pLannotate 1.2.2; 22 found; start..end, strand, type, name):
    110..489     +  enhancer       CMV enhancer: human cytomegalovirus immediate early enhancer
    490..693     +  promoter       CMV promoter: human cytomegalovirus (CMV) immediate early promoter
    695..714     +  promoter       PLtetO-1 promoter (fragment): modified phage lambda PL promoter with tet operator sites (Lutz and Bujard, 1997)
    716..735     +  promoter       PLtetO-1 promoter (fragment): modified phage lambda PL promoter with tet operator sites (Lutz and Bujard, 1997)
    743..776     +  promoter       TRE3GV promoter (fragment): 3rd-generation Tet-responsive promoter that can be activated by binding of Tet-On® 3G, optimized for retroviral and lentiviral vectors
    912..1778    +  CDS            STX3: STX3_HUMAN - Also known as STX3A. Experimental evidence at protein level: Swiss-Prot protein existence level 1. Potentially involved in docking of synaptic vesicles at presynaptic active zones. From Homo sapiens (Human).
   1921..2145    +  polyA_signal   bGH poly(A) signal: bovine growth hormone polyadenylation signal
   2149..2170    +  promoter       SV40 promoter (fragment): SV40 enhancer and early promoter
   2191..2619    +  rep_origin     f1 ori (sequence partly withheld): f1 bacteriophage origin of replication; arrow indicates direction of (+) strand synthesis
   2633..2962    +  promoter       SV40 promoter: SV40 enhancer and early promoter
   3010..3057    +  promoter       EM7 promoter: synthetic bacterial promoter&nbsp
   3076..3450    +  CDS            BleoR: antibiotic-binding protein; Sh ble from Streptoalloteichus hindustanus; confers resistance to bleomycin, phleomycin, and Zeocin™
   3460..3585    +  CDS            ble (fragment): BLE_KLEPN - Experimental evidence at protein level: Swiss-Prot protein existence level 1. Binding protein with a strong affinity to the bleomycin family of antibiotics. Binds to CL990; an antimitotic-antibiotic compound. From Klebsiella pneumoniae.
   3580..3701    +  polyA_signal   SV40 poly(A) signal: SV40 polyadenylation signal
   3774..3790    -  protein_bind   lac operator: The lac repressor binds to the lac operator to inhibit transcription in E. coli. This inhibition can be relieved by adding lactose or isopropyl-β-D-thiogalactopyranoside (IPTG). lac repressor encoded by lacI
   3798..3828    -  promoter       lac promoter: promoter for the E. coli lac operon
   3843..3864    -  protein_bind   CAP binding site: CAP binding activates transcription in the presence of cAMP. E. coli catabolite activator protein
   3877..3969    -  CDS            lacI (fragment): lac repressor; lacI; The lac repressor binds to the lac operator to inhibit transcription in E. coli. This inhibition can be relieved by adding lactose or isopropyl-β-D-thiogalactopyranoside (IPTG).
   4152..4740    -  rep_origin     ori: high-copy-number ColE1/pMB1/pBR322/pUC origin of replication
   4911..5771    -  CDS            AmpR: β-lactamase; bla; confers resistance to ampicillin, carbenicillin, and related antibiotics
   5772..5876    -  promoter       AmpR promoter: bla
   5935..5987    -  misc_feature   bom (fragment): basis of mobility region from pBR322
>Addgene plasmid #99746 | pcDNA4 h-Stx3 resistant to shRNA #304-2xMyc/His | addgene full sequence | sequence record 192828 | Addgene NGS Result
AAAATTTAAGCTACAACAAGGCAAGGCTTGACCGACAATTGCATGAAGAATCTGCTTAGGGTTAGGCGTT
TTGCGCTGCTTCGCGATGTACGGGCCAGATATACGCGTTGACATTGATTATTGACTAGTTATTAATAGTA
ATCAATTACGGGGTCATTAGTTCATAGCCCATATATGGAGTTCCGCGTTACATAACTTACGGTAAATGGC
CCGCCTGGCTGACCGCCCAACGACCCCCGCCCATTGACGTCAATAATGACGTATGTTCCCATAGTAACGC
CAATAGGGACTTTCCATTGACGTCAATGGGTGGAGTATTTACGGTAAACTGCCCACTTGGCAGTACATCA
AGTGTATCATATGCCAAGTACGCCCCCTATTGACGTCAATGACGGTAAATGGCCCGCCTGGCATTATGCC
CAGTACATGACCTTATGGGACTTTCCTACTTGGCAGTACATCTACGTATTAGTCATCGCTATTACCATGG
TGATGCGGTTTTGGCAGTACATCAATGGGCGTGGATAGCGGTTTGACTCACGGGGATTTCCAAGTCTCCA
CCCCATTGACGTCAATGGGAGTTTGTTTTGGCACCAAAATCAACGGGACTTTCCAAAATGTCGTAACAAC
TCCGCCCCATTGACGCAAATGGGCGGTAGGCGTGTACGGTGGGAGGTCTATATAAGCAGAGCTCTCCCTA
TCAGTGATAGAGATCTCCCTATCAGTGATAGAGATCGTCGACGAGCTCGTTTAGTGAACCGTCAGATCGC
CTGGAGACGCCATCCACGCTGTTTTGACCTCCATAGAAGACACCGGGACCGATCCAGCCTCCGGACTCTA
GCGTTTAAACTTAAGCTTGGTACCGAGCTCGGATCCACTAGTCCAGTGTGGTGGAATTCCTGGGCTTCAG
GATGAAGGACCGTCTGGAGCAGCTGAAGGCCAAGCAGCTGACACAGGATGATGATACTGATGCGGTTGAG
ATTGCTATCGACAACACGGCTTTTATGGACGAGTTCTTTTCTGAGATAGAAGAGACACGCCTAAACATTG
ACAAGATCTCAGAACATGTAGAGGAGGCTAAGAAACTCTACAGTATCATTCTCTCTGCACCGATTCCAGA
GCCAAAAACCAAGGATGACCTAGAGCAGCTCACGACTGAGATTAAGAAAAGGGCCAACAACGTCCGGAAC
AAACTGAAGAGCATGGAGAAGCATATTGAAGAAGATGAGGTCAGGTCATCGGCAGACCTTCGGATTCGGA
AATCCCAGCACTCTGTCCTTTCTCGGAAGTTTGTGGAGGTGATGACCAAATACAATGAAGCTCAAGTGGA
CTTCCGAGAACGCAGCAAAGGGCGAATCCAGCGGCAGCTCGAAATTACTGGCAAAAAGACAACCGATGAG
GAGCTGGAGGAGATGTTGGAGAGTGGCAACCCGGCCATCTTCACTTCTGGGATCATTGACTCACAGATTT
CCAAGCAAGCCCTCAGTGAGATTGAGGGACGACACAAGGACATTGTGAGGCTGGAGAGCAGCATCAAGGA
GCTTCACGACATGTTTATGGACATCGCCATGCTGGTGGAGAATCAGGGTGAGATGTTAGATAACATAGAG
TTGAATGTCATGCACACAGTGGACCACGTGGAGAAGGCACGAGATGAAACGAAAAAAGCTGTGAAATACC
AGAGTCAGGCCCGGAAGAAATTGATAATTATCATTGTGCTAGTAGTTGTGTTGCTGGGCATTTTAGCATT
GATTATTGGACTTTCCGTTGGGCTGAATGCGGCCGCTCGAGAACAAAAACTCATCTCAGAAGAGGATCTG
GGGCCCTTCGAACAAAAACTCATCTCAGAAGAGGATCTGAATATGCATACCGGTCATCATCACCATCACC
ATTGAGTTTAAACCCGCTGATCAGCCTCGACTGTGCCTTCTAGTTGCCAGCCATCTGTTGTTTGCCCCTC
CCCCGTGCCTTCCTTGACCCTGGAAGGTGCCACTCCCACTGTCCTTTCCTAATAAAATGAGGAAATTGCA
TCGCATTGTCTGAGTAGGTGTCATTCTATTCTGGGGGGTGGGGTGGGGCAGGACAGCAAGGGGGAGGATT
GGGAAGACAATAGCAGGCATGCTGGGGATGCGGTGGGCTCTATGGCTTCTGAGGCGGAAAGAACCAGCTG
GGGCTCTAGGGGGTATCCCC
[124 nt withheld, positions 2191-2314]
C
[91 nt withheld, positions 2316-2406]
A
[49 nt withheld, positions 2408-2456]
CCTTTGACGTTGGAGTCCACGTTCTTT
[37 nt withheld, positions 2484-2520]
ACCCTATCTCGGTCTATTCTTTTGATTTATAAGGGATTTTGCCGATTTCGGCCTATTGGTTAAAAAATGA
GCTGATTTAACAAAAATTTAACGCGAATTAATTCTGTGGAATGTGTGTCAGTTAGGGTGTGGAAAGTCCC
CAGGCTCCCCAGCAGGCAGAAGTATGCAAAGCATGCATCTCAATTAGTCAGCAACCAGGTGTGGAAAGTC
CCCAGGCTCCCCAGCAGGCAGAAGTATGCAAAGCATGCATCTCAATTAGTCAGCAACCATAGTCCCGCCC
CTAACTCCGCCCATCCCGCCCCTAACTCCGCCCAGTTCCGCCCATTCTCCGCCCCATGGCTGACTAATTT
TTTTTATTTATGCAGAGGCCGAGGCCGCCTCTGCCTCTGAGCTATTCCAGAAGTAGTGAGGAGGCTTTTT
TGGAGGCCTAGGCTTTTGCAAAAAGCTCCCGGGAGCTTGTATATCCATTTTCGGATCTGATCAGCACGTG
TTGACAATTAATCATCGGCATAGTATATCGGCATAGTATAATACGACAAGGTGAGGAACTAAACCATGGC
CAAGTTGACCAGTGCCGTTCCGGTGCTCACCGCGCGCGACGTCGCCGGAGCGGTCGAGTTCTGGACCGAC
CGGCTCGGGTTCTCCCGGGACTTCGTGGAGGACGACTTCGCCGGTGTGGTCCGGGACGACGTGACCCTGT
TCATCAGCGCGGTCCAGGACCAGGTGGTGCCGGACAACACCCTGGCCTGGGTGTGGGTGCGCGGCCTGGA
CGAGCTGTACGCCGAGTGGTCGGAGGTCGTGTCCACGAACTTCCGGGACGCCTCCGGGCCGGCCATGACC
GAGATCGGCGAGCAGCCGTGGGGGCGGGAGTTCGCCCTGCGCGACCCGGCCGGCAACTGCGTGCACTTCG
TGGCCGAGGAGCAGGACTGACACGTGCTACGAGATTTCGATTCCACCGCCGCCTTCTATGAAAGGTTGGG
CTTCGGAATCGTTTTCCGGGACGCCGGCTGGATGATCCTCCAGCGCGGGGATCTCATGCTGGAGTTCTTC
GCCCACCCCAACTTGTTTATTGCAGCTTATAATGGTTACAAATAAAGCAATAGCATCACAAATTTCACAA
ATAAAGCATTTTTTTCACTGCATTCTAGTTGTGGTTTGTCCAAACTCATCAATGTATCTTATCATGTCTG
TATACCGTCGACCTCTAGCTAGAGCTTGGCGTAATCATGGTCATAGCTGTTTCCTGTGTGAAATTGTTAT
CCGCTCACAATTCCACACAACATACGAGCCGGAAGCATAAAGTGTAAAGCCTGGGGTGCCTAATGAGTGA
GCTAACTCACATTAATTGCGTTGCGCTCACTGCCCGCTTTCCAGTCGGGAAACCTGTCGTGCCAGCTGCA
TTAATGAATCGGCCAACGCGCGGGGAGAGGCGGTTTGCGTATTGGGCGCTCTTCCGCTTCCTCGCTCACT
GACTCGCTGCGCTCGGTCGTTCGGCTGCGGCGAGCGGTATCAGCTCACTCAAAGGCGGTAATACGGTTAT
CCACAGAATCAGGGGATAACGCAGGAAAGAACATGTGAGCAAAAGGCCAGCAAAAGGCCAGGAACCGTAA
AAAGGCCGCGTTGCTGGCGTTTTTCCATAGGCTCCGCCCCCCTGACGAGCATCACAAAAATCGACGCTCA
AGTCAGAGGTGGCGAAACCCGACAGGACTATAAAGATACCAGGCGTTTCCCCCTGGAAGCTCCCTCGTGC
GCTCTCCTGTTCCGACCCTGCCGCTTACCGGATACCTGTCCGCCTTTCTCCCTTCGGGAAGCGTGGCGCT
TTCTCATAGCTCACGCTGTAGGTATCTCAGTTCGGTGTAGGTCGTTCGCTCCAAGCTGGGCTGTGTGCAC
GAACCCCCCGTTCAGCCCGACCGCTGCGCCTTATCCGGTAACTATCGTCTTGAGTCCAACCCGGTAAGAC
ACGACTTATCGCCACTGGCAGCAGCCACTGGTAACAGGATTAGCAGAGCGAGGTATGTAGGCGGTGCTAC
AGAGTTCTTGAAGTGGTGGCCTAACTACGGCTACACTAGAAGAACAGTATTTGGTATCTGCGCTCTGCTG
AAGCCAGTTACCTTCGGAAAAAGAGTTGGTAGCTCTTGATCCGGCAAACAAACCACCGCTGGTAGCGGTG
GTTTTTTTGTTTGCAAGCAGCAGATTACGCGCAGAAAAAAAGGATCTCAAGAAGATCCTTTGATCTTTTC
TACGGGGTCTGACGCTCAGTGGAACGAAAACTCACGTTAAGGGATTTTGGTCATGAGATTATCAAAAAGG
ATCTTCACCTAGATCCTTTTAAATTAAAAATGAAGTTTTAAATCAATCTAAAGTATATATGAGTAAACTT
GGTCTGACAGTTACCAATGCTTAATCAGTGAGGCACCTATCTCAGCGATCTGTCTATTTCGTTCATCCAT
AGTTGCCTGACTCCCCGTCGTGTAGATAACTACGATACGGGAGGGCTTACCATCTGGCCCCAGTGCTGCA
ATGATACCGCGAGACCCACGCTCACCGGCTCCAGATTTATCAGCAATAAACCAGCCAGCCGGAAGGGCCG
AGCGCAGAAGTGGTCCTGCAACTTTATCCGCCTCCATCCAGTCTATTAATTGTTGCCGGGAAGCTAGAGT
AAGTAGTTCGCCAGTTAATAGTTTGCGCAACGTTGTTGCCATTGCTACAGGCATCGTGGTGTCACGCTCG
TCGTTTGGTATGGCTTCATTCAGCTCCGGTTCCCAACGATCAAGGCGAGTTACATGATCCCCCATGTTGT
GCAAAAAAGCGGTTAGCTCCTTCGGTCCTCCGATCGTTGTCAGAAGTAAGTTGGCCGCAGTGTTATCACT
CATGGTTATGGCAGCACTGCATAATTCTCTTACTGTCATGCCATCCGTAAGATGCTTTTCTGTGACTGGT
GAGTACTCAACCAAGTCATTCTGAGAATAGTGTATGCGGCGACCGAGTTGCTCTTGCCCGGCGTCAATAC
GGGATAATACCGCGCCACATAGCAGAACTTTAAAAGTGCTCATCATTGGAAAACGTTCTTCGGGGCGAAA
ACTCTCAAGGATCTTACCGCTGTTGAGATCCAGTTCGATGTAACCCACTCGTGCACCCAACTGATCTTCA
GCATCTTTTACTTTCACCAGCGTTTCTGGGTGAGCAAAAACAGGAAGGCAAAATGCCGCAAAAAAGGGAA
TAAGGGCGACACGGAAATGTTGAATACTCATACTCTTCCTTTTTCAATATTATTGAAGCATTTATCAGGG
TTATTGTCTCATGAGCGGATACATATTTGAATGTATTTAGAAAAATAAACAAATAGGGGTTCCGCGCACA
TTTCCCCGAAAAGTGCCACCTGACGTCGACGGATCGGGAGATCTCCCGATCCCCTATGGTGCACTCTCAG
TACAATCTGCTCTGATGCCGCATAGTTAAGCCAGTATCTGCTCCCTGCTTGTGTGTTGGAGGTCGCTGAG
TAGTGCGCGAGC
